>Addgene plasmid #227489 | pk335-CARGO-11mer-35kb-DSF-1-11 | addgene full sequence | sequence record 452321 | Addgene NGS Result
TTGAGATCCTTTTTTTCTGCGCGTAATCTGCTGCTTGCAAACAAAAAAACCACCGCTACCAGCGGTGGTT
TGTTTGCCGGATCAAGAGCTACCAACTCTTTTTCCGAAGGTAACTGGCTTCAGCAGAGCGCAGATACCAA
ATACTGTTCTTCTAGTGTAGCCGTAGTTAGGCCACCACTTCAAGAACTCTGTAGCACCGCCTACATACCT
CGCTCTGCTAATCCTGTTACCAGTGGCTGCTGCCAGTGGCGATAAGTCGTGTCTTACCGGGTTGGACTCA
AGACGATAGTTACCGGATAAGGCGCAGCGGTCGGGCTGAACGGGGGGTTCGTGCACACAGCCCAGCTTGG
AGCGAACGACCTACACCGAACTGAGATACCTACAGCGTGAGCTATGAGAAAGCGCCACGCTTCCCGAAGG
GAGAAAGGCGGACAGGTATCCGGTAAGCGGCAGGGTCGGAACAGGAGAGCGCACGAGGGAGCTTCCAGGG
GGAAACGCCTGGTATCTTTATAGTCCTGTCGGGTTTCGCCACCTCTGACTTGAGCGTCGATTTTTGTGAT
GCTCGTCAGGGGGGCGGAGCCTATGGAAAAACGCCAGCAACGCGGCCTTTTTACGGTTCCTGGCCTTTTG
CTGGCCTTTTGCTCACATGTGTTTAAGAGCTATGCTGGAAACAGCATAGCAAGTTTAAATAAGGCTAGTC
CGTTATCAACTTGAAAAAGTGGCACCGAGTCGGTGCTTTTTTTCTCGAGTACTAGGATCCATTAGGCTTT
CCCATGATTCCTTCATATTTGCATATACGATACAAGGCTGTTAGAGAGATAATTGGAATTAATTTGACTG
TAAACACAAAGATATTAGTACAAAATACGTGACGTAGAAAGTAATAATTTCTTGGGTAGTTTGCAGTTTT
AAAATTATGTTTTAAAATGGACTATCATATGCTTACCGTAACTTGAAAGTATTTCGATTTCTTGGCTTTA
TATATCTTGTGGAAAGGACGAAACACCGCTGCAGATACCTGCAGAGTTGTTTAAGAGCTATGCTGGAAAC
AGCATAGCAAGTTTAAATAAGGCTAGTCCGTTATCAACTTGAAAAAGTGGCACCGAGTCGGTGCTTTTTT
TCTCGAGTACTAGGATCCATTAGGCTTTCCCATGATTCCTTCATATTTGCATATACGATACAAGGCTGTT
AGAGAGATAATTGGAATTAATTTGACTGTAAACACAAAGATATTAGTACAAAATACGTGACGTAGAAAGT
AATAATTTCTTGGGTAGTTTGCAGTTTTAAAATTATGTTTTAAAATGGACTATCATATGCTTACCGTAAC
TTGAAAGTATTTCGATTTCTTGGCTTTATATATCTTGTGGAAAGGACGAAACACCGCTTAATCATGTCTG
TTTACCGTTTAAGAGCTATGCTGGAAACAGCATAGCAAGTTTAAATAAGGCTAGTCCGTTATCAACTTGA
AAAAGTGGCACCGAGTCGGTGCTTTTTTTCTCGAGTACTAGGATCCATTAGGCTTTCCCATGATTCCTTC
ATATTTGCATATACGATACAAGGCTGTTAGAGAGATAATTGGAATTAATTTGACTGTAAACACAAAGATA
TTAGTACAAAATACGTGACGTAGAAAGTAATAATTTCTTGGGTAGTTTGCAGTTTTAAAATTATGTTTTA
AAATGGACTATCATATGCTTACCGTAACTTGAAAGTATTTCGATTTCTTGGCTTTATATATCTTGTGGAA
AGGACGAAACACCGTAAAATAACAGACTACTCCGGTTTAAGAGCTATGCTGGAAACAGCATAGCAAGTTT
AAATAAGGCTAGTCCGTTATCAACTTGAAAAAGTGGCACCGAGTCGGTGCTTTTTTTCTCGAGTACTAGG
ATCCATTAGGCTTTCCCATGATTCCTTCATATTTGCATATACGATACAAGGCTGTTAGAGAGATAATTGG
AATTAATTTGACTGTAAACACAAAGATATTAGTACAAAATACGTGACGTAGAAAGTAATAATTTCTTGGG
TAGTTTGCAGTTTTAAAATTATGTTTTAAAATGGACTATCATATGCTTACCGTAACTTGAAAGTATTTCG
ATTTCTTGGCTTTATATATCTTGTGGAAAGGACGAAACACCGTTTATATTCATTCAATTAGCGTTTAAGA
GCTATGCTGGAAACAGCATAGCAAGTTTAAATAAGGCTAGTCCGTTATCAACTTGAAAAAGTGGCACCGA
GTCGGTGCTTTTTTTCTCGAGTACTAGGATCCATTAGGCTTTCCCATGATTCCTTCATATTTGCATATAC
GATACAAGGCTGTTAGAGAGATAATTGGAATTAATTTGACTGTAAACACAAAGATATTAGTACAAAATAC
GTGACGTAGAAAGTAATAATTTCTTGGGTAGTTTGCAGTTTTAAAATTATGTTTTAAAATGGACTATCAT
ATGCTTACCGTAACTTGAAAGTATTTCGATTTCTTGGCTTTATATATCTTGTGGAAAGGACGAAACACCG
TATTTCCTCGTCCCCTCTGCGTTTAAGAGCTATGCTGGAAACAGCATAGCAAGTTTAAATAAGGCTAGTC
CGTTATCAACTTGAAAAAGTGGCACCGAGTCGGTGCTTTTTTTCTCGAGTACTAGGATCCATTAGGCTTT
CCCATGATTCCTTCATATTTGCATATACGATACAAGGCTGTTAGAGAGATAATTGGAATTAATTTGACTG
TAAACACAAAGATATTAGTACAAAATACGTGACGTAGAAAGTAATAATTTCTTGGGTAGTTTGCAGTTTT
AAAATTATGTTTTAAAATGGACTATCATATGCTTACCGTAACTTGAAAGTATTTCGATTTCTTGGCTTTA
TATATCTTGTGGAAAGGACGAAACACCGTGGTGCACATTAATTAGTAGGTTTAAGAGCTATGCTGGAAAC
AGCATAGCAAGTTTAAATAAGGCTAGTCCGTTATCAACTTGAAAAAGTGGCACCGAGTCGGTGCTTTTTT
TCTCGAGTACTAGGATCCATTAGGCTTTCCCATGATTCCTTCATATTTGCATATACGATACAAGGCTGTT
AGAGAGATAATTGGAATTAATTTGACTGTAAACACAAAGATATTAGTACAAAATACGTGACGTAGAAAGT
AATAATTTCTTGGGTAGTTTGCAGTTTTAAAATTATGTTTTAAAATGGACTATCATATGCTTACCGTAAC
TTGAAAGTATTTCGATTTCTTGGCTTTATATATCTTGTGGAAAGGACGAAACACCGTTTTTTTTCTAGGT
ACTAGGATCCATTAGGCGTACTAGGATCCATTCATGTGTTTAAGAGCTATGCTGGAAACAGCATAGCAAG
TTTAAATAAGGCTAGTCCGTTATCAACTTGAAAAAGTGGCACCGAGTCGGTGCTTTTTTTCTCGAGTACT
AGGATCCATTAGGCTTTCCCATGATTCCTTCATATTTGCATATACGATACAAGGCTGTTAGAGAGATAAT
TGGAATTAATTTGACTGTAAACACAAAGATATTAGTACAAAATACGTGACGTAGAAAGTAATAATTTCTT
GGGTAGTTTGCAGTTTTAAAATTATGTTTTAAAATGGACTATCATATGCTTACCGTAACTTGAAAGTATT
TCGATTTCTTGGCTTTATATATCTTGTGGAAAGGACGAAACACCGAAAGTCTAGACATCTTGTTGGTTTA
AGAGCTATGCTGGAAACAGCATAGCAAGTTTAAATAAGGCTAGTCCGTTATCAACTTGAAAAAGTGGCAC
CGAGTCGGTGCTTTTTTTCTCGAGTACTAGGATCCATTAGGCTTTCCCATGATTCCTTCATATTTGCATA
TACGATACAAGGCTGTTAGAGAGATAATTGGAATTAATTTGACTGTAAACACAAAGATATTAGTACAAAA
TACGTGACGTAGAAAGTAATAATTTCTTGGGTAGTTTGCAGTTTTAAAATTATGTTTTAAAATGGACTAT
CATATGCTTACCGTAACTTGAAAGTATTTCGATTTCTTGGCTTTATATATCTTGTGGAAAGGACGAAACA
CCGAACTCTCTAGAAGTTTGAGCGTTTAAGAGCTATGCTGGAAACAGCATAGCAAGTTTAAATAAGGCTA
GTCCGTTATCAACTTGAAAAAGTGGCACCGAGTCGGTGCTTTTTTTCTCGAGTACTAGGATCCATTAGGC
TTTCCCATGATTCCTTCATATTTGCATATACGATACAAGGCTGTTAGAGAGATAATTGGAATTAATTTGA
CTGTAAACACAAAGATATTAGTACAAAATACGTGACGTAGAAAGTAATAATTTCTTGGGTAGTTTGCAGT
TTTAAAATTATGTTTTAAAATGGACTATCATATGCTTACCGTAACTTGAAAGTATTTCGATTTCTTGGCT
TTATATATCTTGTGGAAAGGACGAAACACCGTGGCTTGGAGGATAACTAATGTTTAAGAGCTATGCTGGA
AACAGCATAGCAAGTTTAAATAAGGCTAGTCCGTTATCAACTTGAAAAAGTGGCACCGAGTCGGTGCTTT
TTTTCTCGAGTACTAGGATCCATTAGGCTTTCCCATGATTCCTTCATATTTGCATATACGATACAAGGCT
GTTAGAGAGATAATTGGAATTAATTTGACTGTAAACACAAAGATATTAGTACAAAATACGTGACGTAGAA
AGTAATAATTTCTTGGGTAGTTTGCAGTTTTAAAATTATGTTTTAAAATGGACTATCATATGCTTACCGT
AACTTGAAAGTATTTCGATTTCTTGGCTTTATATATCTTGTGGAAAGGACGAAACACCGATGGAAAGGTC
AGTGTGACAGTTTAAGAGCTATGCTGGAAACAGCATAGCAAGTTTAAATAAGGCTAGTCCGTTATCAACT
TGAAAAAGTGGCACCGAGTCGGTGCTTTTTTTCTCGAGTACTAGGATCCATTAGGCTTTCCCATGATTCC
TTCATATTTGCATATACGATACAAGGCTGTTAGAGAGATAATTGGAATTAATTTGACTGTAAACACAAAG
ATATTAGTACAAAATACGTGACGTAGAAAGTAATAATTTCTTGGGTAGTTTGCAGTTTTAAAATTATGTT
TTAAAATGGACTATCATATGCTTACCGTAACTTGAAAGTATTTCGATTTCTTGGCTTTATATATCTTGTG
GAAAGGACGAAACACCGTCACGTGGTGCATACGACTGGTTTAAGAGCTATGCTGGAAACAGCATAGCAAG
TTTAAATAAGGCTAGTCCGTTATCAACTTGAAAAAGTGGCACCGAGTCGGTGCTTTTTTTCTCGAGTACT
AGGATCCATTAGGCTTTCCCATGATTCCTTCATATTTGCATATACGATACAAGGCTGTTAGAGAGATAAT
TGGAATTAATTTGACTGTAAACACAAAGATATTAGTACAAAATACGTGACGTAGAAAGTAATAATTTCTT
GGGTAGTTTGCAGTTTTAAAATTATGTTTTAAAATGGACTATCATATGCTTACCGTAACTTGAAAGTATT
TCGATTTCTTGGCTTTATATATCTTGTGGAAAGGACGAAACACCGCTGCAGATACCTGCAGAGTTGTTTA
AGAGCTATGCTGGAAACAGCATAGCAAGTTTAAATAAGGCTAGTCCGTTATCAACTTGAAAAAGTGGCAC
CGAGTCGGTGCTTTTTTTCTCGAGTACTAGGATCCATTAGGCTTTCCCATGATTCCTTCATATTTGCATA
TACGATACAAGGCTGTTAGAGAGATAATTGGAATTAATTTGACTGTAAACACAAAGATATTAGTACAAAA
TACGTGACGTAGAAAGTAATAATTTCTTGGGTAGTTTGCAGTTTTAAAATTATGTTTTAAAATGGACTAT
CATATGCTTACCGTAACTTGAAAGTATTTCGATTTCTTGGCTTTATATATCTTGTGGAAAGGACGAAACA
CCGTTTTTTTTCTAGAGGTACCCGTTACATAACTTACGGTAAATGGCCCGCCTGGCTGACCGCCCAACGA
CCCCCGCCCATTGACGTCAATAGTAACGCCAATAGGGACTTTCCATTGACGTCAATGGGTGGAGTATTTA
CGGTAAACTGCCCACTTGGCAGTACATCAAGTGTATCATATGCCAAGTACGCCCCCTATTGACGTCAATG
ACGGTAAATGGCCCGCCTGGCATTGTGCCCAGTACATGACCTTATGGGACTTTCCTACTTGGCAGTACAT
CTACGTATTAGTCATCGCTATTACCATGGTCGAGGTGAGCCCCACGTTCTGCTTCACTCTCCCCATCTCC
CCCCCCTCCCCACCCCCAATTTTGTATTTATTTATTTTTTAATTATTTTGTGCAGCGATGGGGGCGGGGG
GGGGGGGGGGGGGCGCGCGCSAGGGGGGGGGGGGGGGGGSGAGGGGSGGGGSGGGGSGAGGSGGAGAGGT
GCGGCGGCAGCCAATCAGAGCGGCGCGCTCCGAAAGTTTCCTTTTATGGCGAGGCGGCGGCGGCGGCGGC
CCTATAAAAAGCGAAGCGCGCGGCGGGCGGGAGTCGCTGCGCGCTGCCTTCGCCCCGTGCCCCGCTCCGC
CGCCGCCTCGCGCCGCCCGCCCCGGCTCTGACTGACCGCGTTACTCCCACAGGTGAGCGGGCGGGACGGC
CCTTCTCCTCCGGGCTGTAATTAGCTGAGCAAGAGGTAAGGGTTTAAGGGATGGTTGGTTGGTGGGGTAT
TAATGTTTAATTACCTGGAGCACCTGCCTGAAATCACTTTTTTTCAGGTTGGACCGGTGCCACCATGAGC
GAGCTGATTAAGGAGAACATGCACATGAAGCTGTACATGGAGGGCACCGTGGACAACCATCACTTCAAGT
GCACATCCGAGGGCGAAGGCAAGCCCTACGAGGGCACCCAGACCATGAGAATCAAGGTGGTCGAGGGCGG
CCCTCTCCCCTTCGCCTTCGACATCCTGGCTACTAGCTTCCTCTACGGCAGCAAGACCTTCATCAACCAC
ACCCAGGGCATCCCCGACTTCTTCAAGCAGTCCTTCCCTGAGGGCTTCACATGGGAGAGAGTCACCACAT
ACGATGACGGGGGCGTGCTGACCGCTACCCAGGACACCAGCCTCCAGGACGGCTGCCTCATCTACAACGT
CAAGATCAGAGGGGTGAACTTCACATCCAACGGCCCTGTGATGCAGAAGAAAACACTCGGCTGGGAGGCC
TTCACCGAGACGCTGTACCCCGCTGACGGCGGCCTGGAAGGCAGAAACGACATGGCCCTGAAGCTCGTGG
GCGGGAGCCATCTGATCGCAAACATCAAGACCACATATAGATCCAAGAAACCCGCTAAGAACCTCAAGAT
GCCTGGCGTCTACTATGTGGACTACAGACTGGAAAGAATCAAGGAGGCCAACAACGAAACCTACGTCGAG
CAGCACGAGGTGGCAGTGGCCAGATACTGCGACCTCCCTAGCAAACTGGGGCACAAGCTTAATTAAGAAT
TCCTAGAGCTCGCTGATCAGCCTCGACTGTGCCTTCTAGTTGCCAGCCATCTGTTGTTTGCCCCTCCCCC
GTGCCTTCCTTGACCCTGGAAGGTGCCACTCCCACTGTCCTTTCCTAATAAAATGAGGAAATTGCATCGC
ATTGTCTGAGTAGGTGTCATTCTATTCTGGGGGGTGGGGTGGGGCAGGACAGCAAGGGGGAGGATTGGGA
AGAGAATAGCAGGCATGCTGGGGAGCTCTCGAAGCCGCGGTGCGGGTGCCAGGGCGTGCCCTTGGGCTCC
CCGGGCGCGTACTCCACCTCACCCATCGCAGGAACCCCTAGTGATGGAGTTGGCCACTCCCTCTCTGCGC
GCTCGCTCGCTCACTGAGGCCGGGCGACCAAAGGTCGCCCGACGCCCGGGCTTTGCCCGGGCGGCCTCAG
TGAGCGAGCGAGCGCGCAGCTGCCTGCAGGGGCGCCTGATGCGGTATTTTCTCCTTACGCATCTGTGCGG
TATTTCACACCGCATA
[95 nt withheld, positions 7997-8091]
T
[46 nt withheld, positions 8093-8138]
C
[141 nt withheld, positions 8140-8280]
CCTTTGACGTTGGAGTCCACGTTCTTT
[37 nt withheld, positions 8308-8344]
ACTCTATCTCGGGCTATTCTTTTGATTTATAAGGGATTTTGCCGATTTCGGTCTATTGGTTAAAAAATGA
GCTGATTTAACAAAAATTTAACGCGAATTTTAACAAAATATTAACGTTTACAATTTTATGGTGCACTCTC
AGTACAATCTGCTCTGATGCCGCATAGTGCTTTTCCCAAGGCAGTCTGGAGCATGCGCTTTAGCAGCCCC
GCTGGGCACTTGGCGCTACACAAGTGGCCTCTGGCCTCGCACACATTCCACATCCACCGGTAGGCGCCAA
CCGGCTCCGTTCTTTGGTGGCCCCTTCGCGCCACCTTCTACTCCTCCCCTAGTCAGGAAGTTCCCCCCCG
CCCCGCAGCTCGCGTCGTGCAGGACGTGACAAATGGAAGTAGCACGTCTCACTAGTCTCGTGCAGATGGA
CAGCACCGCTGAGCAATGGAAGCGGGTAGGCCTTTGGGGCAGCGGCCAATAGCAGCTTTGCTCCTTCGCT
TTCTGGGCTCAGAGGCTGGGAAGGGGTGGGTCCGGGGGCGGGCTCAGGGGCGGGCTCAGGGGCGGGGCGG
GCGCCCGAAGGTCCTCCGGAGGCCCGGCATTCTGCACGCTTCAAAAGCGCACGTCTGCCGCGCTGTTCTC
CTCTTCCTCATCTCCGGGCCTTTCGACCGATCATCAAGCTGCACGTGTTGACAATTAATCATCGGCATAG
TATATCGGCATAGTATAATACGACTCACTATAGGAGGGCCACCATGGGATCGGCCATTGAACAAGATGGA
TTGCACGCAGGTTCTCCGGCCGCTTGGGTGGAGAGGCTATTCGGCTATGACTGGGCACAACAGACAATCG
GCTGCTCTGATGCCGCCGTGTTCCGGCTGTCAGCGCAGGGGCGCCCGGTTCTTTTTGTCAAGACCGACCT
GTCCGGTGCCCTGAATGAACTGCAGGACGAGGCAGCGCGGCTATCGTGGCTGGCCACGACGGGCGTTCCT
TGCGCAGCTGTGCTCGACGTTGTCACTGAAGCGGGAAGGGACTGGCTGCTATTGGGCGAAGTGCCGGGGC
AGGATCTCCTGTCATCTCACCTTGCTCCTGCCGAGAAAGTATCCATCATGGCTGATGCAATGCGGCGGCT
GCATACGCTTGATCCGGCTACCTGCCCATTCGACCACCAAGCGAAACATCGCATCGAGCGAGCACGTACT
CGGATGGAAGCCGGTCTTGTCGATCAGGATGATCTGGACGAAGAGCATCAGGGGCTCGCGCCAGCCGAAC
TGTTCGCCAGGCTCAAGGCGCGCATGCCCGACGGCGAGGATCTCGTCGTGACCCATGGCGATGCCTGCTT
GCCGAATATCATGGTGGAAAATGGCCGCTTTTCTGGATTCATCGACTGTGGCCGGCTGGGTGTGGCGGAC
CGCTATCAGGACATAGCGTTGGCTACCCGTGATATTGCTGAAGAGCTTGGCGGCGAATGGGCTGACCGCT
TCCTCGTGCTTTACGGTATCGCCGCTCCCGATTCGCAGCGCATCGCCTTCTATCGCCTTCTTGACGAGTT
CTTCTGATCGAGAAATTGATGATCTATTAAACAATAAAGACGTCCACATGGAAGTGCAAACTATTAACTG
GCGAACTACTTACTCTAGCTTCCCGGCAACAATTAATAGACTGGATGGAGGCGGATAAAGTTGCAGGACC
ACTTCTGCGCTCGGCCCTTCCGGCTGGCTGGTTTATTGCTGATAAATCTGGAGCCGGTGAGCGTGGAAGC
CGCGGTATCATTGCAGCACTGGGGCCAGATGGTAAGCCCTCCCGTATCGTAGTTATCTACACGACGGGGA
GTCAGGCAACTATGGATGAACGAAATAGACAGATCGCTGAGATAGGTGCCTCACTGATTAAGCATTGGTA
ACTGTCAGACCAAGTTTACTCATATATACTTTAGATTGATTTAAAACTTCATTTTTAATTTAAAAGGATC
TAGGTGAAGATCCTTTTTGATAATCTCATGACCAAAATCCCTTAACGTGAGTTTTCGTTCCACTGAGCGT
CAGACCCCGTAGAAAAGATCAAAGGATCTTC
Features (pLannotate 1.2.2; 44 found; start..end, strand, type, name):
      1..589     +  rep_origin     ori: high-copy-number ColE1/pMB1/pBR322/pUC origin of replication
    669..736     +  misc_RNA       tracrRNA (fragment): trans-activating CRISPR RNA for the Streptococcus pyogenes CRISPR/Cas9 system
    768..999     +  promoter       U6 promoter: RNA polymerase III promoter for human U6 snRNA
   1047..1114    +  misc_RNA       tracrRNA (fragment): trans-activating CRISPR RNA for the Streptococcus pyogenes CRISPR/Cas9 system
   1146..1377    +  promoter       U6 promoter: RNA polymerase III promoter for human U6 snRNA
   1425..1492    +  misc_RNA       tracrRNA (fragment): trans-activating CRISPR RNA for the Streptococcus pyogenes CRISPR/Cas9 system
   1524..1755    +  promoter       U6 promoter: RNA polymerase III promoter for human U6 snRNA
   1803..1870    +  misc_RNA       tracrRNA (fragment): trans-activating CRISPR RNA for the Streptococcus pyogenes CRISPR/Cas9 system
   1902..2133    +  promoter       U6 promoter: RNA polymerase III promoter for human U6 snRNA
   2181..2248    +  misc_RNA       tracrRNA (fragment): trans-activating CRISPR RNA for the Streptococcus pyogenes CRISPR/Cas9 system
   2280..2511    +  promoter       U6 promoter: RNA polymerase III promoter for human U6 snRNA
   2559..2626    +  misc_RNA       tracrRNA (fragment): trans-activating CRISPR RNA for the Streptococcus pyogenes CRISPR/Cas9 system
   2658..2889    +  promoter       U6 promoter: RNA polymerase III promoter for human U6 snRNA
   2937..3004    +  misc_RNA       tracrRNA (fragment): trans-activating CRISPR RNA for the Streptococcus pyogenes CRISPR/Cas9 system
   3036..3267    +  promoter       U6 promoter: RNA polymerase III promoter for human U6 snRNA
   3346..3413    +  misc_RNA       tracrRNA (fragment): trans-activating CRISPR RNA for the Streptococcus pyogenes CRISPR/Cas9 system
   3445..3676    +  promoter       U6 promoter: RNA polymerase III promoter for human U6 snRNA
   3724..3791    +  misc_RNA       tracrRNA (fragment): trans-activating CRISPR RNA for the Streptococcus pyogenes CRISPR/Cas9 system
   3823..4054    +  promoter       U6 promoter: RNA polymerase III promoter for human U6 snRNA
   4102..4169    +  misc_RNA       tracrRNA (fragment): trans-activating CRISPR RNA for the Streptococcus pyogenes CRISPR/Cas9 system
   4201..4432    +  promoter       U6 promoter: RNA polymerase III promoter for human U6 snRNA
   4480..4547    +  misc_RNA       tracrRNA (fragment): trans-activating CRISPR RNA for the Streptococcus pyogenes CRISPR/Cas9 system
   4579..4810    +  promoter       U6 promoter: RNA polymerase III promoter for human U6 snRNA
   4858..4925    +  misc_RNA       tracrRNA (fragment): trans-activating CRISPR RNA for the Streptococcus pyogenes CRISPR/Cas9 system
   4957..5188    +  promoter       U6 promoter: RNA polymerase III promoter for human U6 snRNA
   5236..5303    +  misc_RNA       tracrRNA (fragment): trans-activating CRISPR RNA for the Streptococcus pyogenes CRISPR/Cas9 system
   5335..5566    +  promoter       U6 promoter: RNA polymerase III promoter for human U6 snRNA
   5614..5681    +  misc_RNA       tracrRNA (fragment): trans-activating CRISPR RNA for the Streptococcus pyogenes CRISPR/Cas9 system
   5713..5944    +  promoter       U6 promoter: RNA polymerase III promoter for human U6 snRNA
   5973..6258    +  enhancer       CMV enhancer: human cytomegalovirus immediate early enhancer; contains an 18-bp deletion relative to the standard CMV enhancer
   6260..6539    +  promoter       chicken β-actin promoter: No description available
   6540..6767    +  intron         hybrid intron: hybrid between chicken β-actin (CBA) and minute virus of mice (MMV) introns (Gray et al., 2011)
   6785..7486    +  CDS            TagBFP: monomeric blue fluorescent protein mammalian codon-optimized
   7517..7628    +  polyA_signal   bGH poly(A) signal: bovine growth hormone polyadenylation signal
   7728..7797    +  protein_bind   attB: attB site for the φC31 integrase (Groth et al., 2000) phage φC31 integrase
   7800..7940    +  repeat_region  AAV2 ITR: inverted terminal repeat of adeno-associated virus serotype 2 inverted
   7945..7996    -  misc_feature   bom (fragment): basis of mobility region from pBR322
   8015..8470    +  rep_origin     f1 ori (sequence partly withheld): f1 bacteriophage origin of replication; arrow indicates direction of (+) strand synthesis
   8471..8512    -  misc_feature   bom (fragment): basis of mobility region from pBR322
   8513..8999    +  promoter       PGK promoter: mouse phosphoglycerate kinase 1 promoter
   9021..9068    +  promoter       EM7 promoter: synthetic bacterial promoter&nbsp
   9088..9891    +  CDS            NeoR/KanR: aminoglycoside phosphotransferase from Tn5; aph(3')-II (or nptII); confers resistance to neomycin, kanamycin, and G418 (Geneticin®)
   9895..9931    +  polyA_signal   PGK poly(A) signal (fragment): mouse phosphoglycerate kinase 1 polyadenylation signal
   9940..10234   +  CDS            bla(M) (fragment): β-lactamase lacking the signal sequence; bla(M); allows cytosolic expression of β-lactamase
