[The description below was written by a language model from this plasmid's Addgene catalogue record and pLannotate feature annotations shown in this document.]
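Description:
pk335-CARGO-11mer-35kb-DSF-1-11 is a mammalian CRISPR guide-RNA array plasmid built on the pk335-BFP backbone. It is designed to direct Streptococcus pyogenes Cas9 or dCas9 to a region about 35 kb downstream of Fgf5 in the mouse Prdm8-Fgf5 locus. It replicates in bacteria from a high-copy ColE1/pUC-type origin under kanamycin selection. The recorded host is a recombination-tolerant strain, which fits the highly repetitive insert. A single Tn5 NeoR/KanR gene sits behind tandem mouse PGK and bacterial EM7 promoters, so it confers kanamycin resistance in E. coli and G418 resistance in mammalian cells. An f1 origin and a truncated β-lactamase fragment are also annotated, the latter apparently a backbone remnant.

The payload is a long tandem series of human U6 promoter units alternating with SpCas9 guide scaffold segments (annotated as tracrRNA fragments), so each guide is transcribed by RNA polymerase III from its own promoter. The name and purpose describe an 11-mer array. However, the catalogue lists twelve spacers with one duplicated, and the feature table shows fourteen U6 promoters and fifteen scaffold fragments. The exact number of functional units therefore cannot be settled from the record, and the extra units may belong to the backbone.

Downstream, a CMV enhancer/chicken β-actin promoter with a hybrid intron drives TagBFP, terminated by a bGH polyadenylation signal. This gives a blue fluorescent marker for identifying or sorting transfected cells. A φC31 attB site and a single AAV2 ITR are also annotated, but the record does not state their intended use. No Cas9 is encoded, so the nuclease or dCas9 fusion must be supplied separately. The associated work concerns long-range transcriptional regulation across genomic distance.
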