Addgene plasmid #227489: pk335-CARGO-11mer-35kb-DSF-1-11
Purpose: 11-mer gRNA array targeting Sp dCas9/Cas9 to the Prdm8-Fgf5 locus
Depositing lab: Joanna Wysocka. Depositing organization: Stanford University. Publication: Long-range regulation of transcription scales with genomic distance in a gene-specific manner. Jensen CL, Chen LF, Swigut T, Crocker OJ, Yao D, Bassik MC, Ferrell JE Jr, Boettiger AN, Wysocka J. Mol Cell. 2025 Jan 16;85(2):347-361.e7. doi: 10.1016/j.molcel.2024.10.021. Epub 2024 Dec 2. PubMed 39626660.
Backbone
  Vector backbone: pk335-BFP
  Vector type: CRISPR
  Selectable markers: Neomycin (select with G418) ; TagBFP
Growth in bacteria
  Bacterial resistance: Kanamycin, 50 μg/mL
  Growth temperature: 37°C
  Growth strain: NEB Stable
  Copy number: High Copy
Gene/Insert
  Gene/Insert name: CARGO to 35kb Downstream Fgf5 (alt name: CARGOE1E2)
  gRNA/shRNA sequence: AAAGTCTAGACATCTTGTTG, AACTCTCTAGAAGTTTGAGC, TGGCTTGGAGGATAACTAAT, ATGGAAAGGTCAGTGTGACA, TCACGTGGTGCATACGACTG, CTGCAGATACCTGCAGAGTT, CTGCAGATACCTGCAGAGTT, CTTAATCATGTCTGTTTACC, TAAAATAACAGACTACTCCG, TTTATATTCATTCAATTAGC, TATTTCCTCGTCCCCTCTGC, TGGTGCACATTAATTAGTAG
  Species: M. musculus (mouse), Synthetic
  Cloning method: Other
Terms and licenses: Academic/Nonprofit Terms; Industry Terms: Not Available to Industry
How to cite: pk335-CARGO-11mer-35kb-DSF-1-11 was a gift from Joanna Wysocka (Addgene plasmid # 227489 ; http://n2t.net/addgene:227489 ; RRID:Addgene_227489)
